Addgene plasmid #87294: pGADT7 Hsh155 N295D
Purpose: Encodes Y2H Gal4 activation domain for Hsh155 N295D
Depositing lab: Aaron Hoskins. Depositing organization: University of Wisconsin, Madison. Publication: SF3b1 mutations associated with myelodysplastic syndromes alter the fidelity of branchsite selection in yeast. Carrocci TJ, Zoerner DM, Paulson JC, Hoskins AA. Nucleic Acids Res. 2017 Jan 6. pii: gkw1349. doi: 10.1093/nar/gkw1349. PubMed 28062854.
Backbone
  Vector backbone: pGADT7
  Backbone manufacturer: Clontech
  Backbone size w/o insert (bp): 7987
  Total vector size (bp): 10910
  Vector type: Bacterial Expression, Yeast Expression
  Selectable markers: LEU2
Growth in bacteria
  Bacterial resistance: Ampicillin, 100 μg/mL
  Growth temperature: 37°C
  Growth strain: DH5alpha
  Copy number: Unknown
Gene/Insert
  Gene/Insert name: HSH155
  Species: S. cerevisiae (budding yeast)
  Insert size (bp): 2923
  Mutation: N295D
  GenBank ID: NP_014015.1
  Entrez Gene: HSH155 (a.k.a. YMR288W)
  Tag / fusion protein: GAL4 AD (N terminal on backbone)
  Cloning method: Restriction Enzyme; 5′ cloning site XmaI (not destroyed); 3′ cloning site BamHI (not destroyed)
  Sequencing primers: 5′ CCAGTGAATTCCACCCGGGAATGAGTCATCCGATTCAATTTG; 3′ GCTCGAGCTCGATGGATCCTCACAGAACTAAATCCAGTTCTTC
Terms and licenses: Academic/Nonprofit Terms; Industry Terms: Not Available to Industry
How to cite: pGADT7 Hsh155 N295D was a gift from Aaron Hoskins (Addgene plasmid # 87294 ; http://n2t.net/addgene:87294 ; RRID:Addgene_87294)
