[The description below was written by a language model from this plasmid's Addgene catalogue record and pLannotate feature annotations shown in this document.]
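Description:
pGADT7 Hsh155 N295D is a yeast two-hybrid "prey" plasmid built on the Clontech pGADT7 backbone, an E. coli–yeast shuttle vector. It replicates in bacteria from a high-copy ColE1/pUC-type origin under ampicillin selection (AmpR) and in Saccharomyces cerevisiae from the 2μ origin, with the LEU2 auxotrophic marker and its own promoter allowing selection on medium lacking leucine. The catalogue lists a total size of about 10.9 kb, in close agreement with the 10,890 nt sequenced record.

The expression cassette is driven by the constitutive yeast ADH1 promoter and closed by the ADH1 terminator. It encodes an SV40 large T antigen nuclear localization signal, the GAL4 transcriptional activation domain and an HA epitope tag, fused in frame to the N terminus of the insert, which was cloned between XmaI and BamHI sites. The insert is S. cerevisiae HSH155 (YMR288W), the yeast orthologue of the SF3b1 spliceosome component that contacts pre-mRNA around the branch site, carrying the N295D substitution. A T7 promoter sits between the activation domain and the HA tag, a standard pGADT7 arrangement that permits in vitro transcription and translation of the HA-tagged insert without the GAL4 portion. The annotation also picks up backbone remnants, including lac promoter/operator elements, lacI fragments, two loxP sites and rop/bom fragments, which have no stated role here.

When co-expressed with a GAL4 DNA-binding domain fusion, interaction of the two proteins reconstitutes a transcriptional activator and switches on reporter genes. According to the associated publication title, the construct belongs to a study of myelodysplastic syndrome-associated SF3b1 mutations modelled in yeast. It would serve to test how the N295D change affects Hsh155 binding to partner proteins.
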