Features (pLannotate 1.2.2; 25 found; start..end, strand, type, name):
     68..406     +  CDS            YO085_YEAST: Protein predicted: Swiss-Prot protein existence level 4. From Saccharomyces cerevisiae (strain ATCC 204508 / S288c) (Baker's yeast).
    771..1475    +  promoter       ADH1 promoter: S. cerevisiae ADH1; promoter for alcohol dehydrogenase 1
   1521..1540    +  CDS            SV40 NLS (fragment): nuclear localization signal of SV40 (simian virus 40) large T antigen
   1557..1898    +  CDS            GAL4 activation domain: activation domain of the GAL4 transcriptional activator; Saccharomyces cerevisiae GAL4 (truncated)
   1904..1922    +  promoter       T7 promoter: promoter for bacteriophage T7 RNA polymerase
   1941..1967    +  CDS            HA: HA (human influenza hemagglutinin) epitope tag
   2004..4916    +  CDS            HSH155: SF3B1_YEAST - Experimental evidence at protein level: Swiss-Prot protein existence level 1. Contacts pre-mRNA on both sides of the branch site early in spliceosome assembly. From Saccharomyces cerevisiae (strain ATCC 204508 / S288c) (Baker's yeast).
   5180..5314    +  CDS            ADH1 (fragment): ADH1_YEAST - Also known as ADC1. Experimental evidence at protein level: Swiss-Prot protein existence level 1. This isozyme preferentially catalyzes the conversion of primary unbranched alcohols to their corresponding aldehydes. Also shows activity toward secondary alcohols. From Saccharomyces cerevisiae (strain ATCC 204508 / S288c) (Baker's yeast).
   5318..5505    +  terminator     ADH1 terminator: S. cerevisiae ADH1; transcription terminator for the S. cerevisiae alcohol dehydrogenase 1 (ADH1) gene
   5622..6716    -  CDS            LEU2: 3-isopropylmalate dehydrogenase, required for leucine biosynthesis; S. cerevisiae LEU2; yeast auxotrophic marker
   6717..7122    -  promoter       LEU2 promoter: S. cerevisiae LEU2
   7186..7208    -  protein_bind   lac operator (fragment): The lac repressor binds to the lac operator to inhibit transcription in E. coli. This inhibition can be relieved by adding lactose or isopropyl-β-D-thiogalactopyranoside (IPTG). lac repressor encoded by lacI
   7212..7242    -  promoter       lac promoter: promoter for the E. coli lac operon
   7257..7278    -  protein_bind   CAP binding site: CAP binding activates transcription in the presence of cAMP. E. coli catabolite activator protein
   7291..7332    -  CDS            lacI (fragment): lac repressor; lacI; The lac repressor binds to the lac operator to inhibit transcription in E. coli. This inhibition can be relieved by adding lactose or isopropyl-β-D-thiogalactopyranoside (IPTG).
   7333..7366    -  protein_bind   loxP: Cre-mediated recombination occurs in the 8-bp core sequence (GCATACAT). Cre recombinase
   7444..7477    -  protein_bind   loxP: Cre-mediated recombination occurs in the 8-bp core sequence (GCATACAT). Cre recombinase
   7478..7534    -  CDS            lacI (fragment): lac repressor; lacI; The lac repressor binds to the lac operator to inhibit transcription in E. coli. This inhibition can be relieved by adding lactose or isopropyl-β-D-thiogalactopyranoside (IPTG).
   7717..8305    -  rep_origin     ori: high-copy-number ColE1/pMB1/pBR322/pUC origin of replication
   8476..9336    -  CDS            AmpR: β-lactamase; bla; confers resistance to ampicillin, carbenicillin, and related antibiotics
   9337..9441    -  promoter       AmpR promoter: bla
   9536..9571    +  CDS            rop (fragment): Rop protein, which maintains plasmids at low copy number; rop
   9673..9722    +  misc_feature   bom (fragment): basis of mobility region from pBR322
   9723..10887   +  rep_origin     2μ ori: yeast 2μ plasmid origin of replication
  10888..18      -  misc_feature   MCS (fragment) (across the origin): pUC18/19 multiple cloning site
>Addgene plasmid #87294 | pGADT7 Hsh155 N295D | addgene full sequence | sequence record 183007 | Addgene NGS Result
TGCATGCCTGCAGGTCGAGATCCGGGATCGAAGAAATGATGGTAAATGAAATAGGAAATCAAGGAGCATG
AAGGCAAAAGACAAATATAAGGGTCGAACGAAAAATAAAGTGAAAAGTGTTGATATGATGTATTTGGCTT
TGCGGCGCCGAAAAAACGAGTTTACGCAATTGCACAATCATGCTGACTCTGTGGCGGACCCGCGCTCTTG
CCGGCCCGGCGATAACGCTGGGCGTGAGGCTGTGCCCGGCGGAGTTTTTTGCGCCTGCATTTTCCAAGGT
TTACCCTGCGCTAAGGGGCGAGATTGGAGAAGCAATAAGAATGCCGGTTGGGGTTGCGATGATGACGACC
ACGACAACTGGTGTCATTATTTAAGTTGCCGAAAGAACCTGAGTGCATTTGCAACATGAGTATACTAGAA
GAATGAGCCAAGACTTGCGAGACGCGAGTTTGCCGGTGGTGCGAACAATAGAGCGACCATGACCTTGAAG
GTGAGACGCGCATAACCGCTAGAGTACTTTGAAGAGGAAACAGCAATAGGGTTGCTACCAGTATAAATAG
ACAGGTACATACAACACTGGAAATGGTTGTCTGTTTGAGTACGCTTTCAATTCATTTGGGTGTGCACTTT
ATTATGTTACAATATGGAAGGGAACTTTACACTTCTCCTATGCACATATATTAATTAAAGTCCAATGCTA
GTAGAGAAGGGGGGTAACACCCCTCCGCGCTCTTTTCCGATTTTTTTCTAAACCGTGGAATATTTCGGAT
ATCCTTTTGTTGTTTCCGGGTGTACAATATGGACTTCCTCTTTTCTGGCAACCAAACCCATACATCGGGA
TTCCTATAATACCTTCGTTGGTCTCCCTAACATGTAGGTGGCGGAGGGGAGATATACAATAGAACAGATA
CCAGACAAGACATAATGGGCTAAACAAGACTACACCAATTACACTGCCTCATTGATGGTGGTACATAACG
AACTAATACTGTAGCCCTAGACTTGATAGCCATCATCATATCGAAGTTTCACTACCCTTTTTCCATTTGC
CATCTATTGAAGTAATAATAGGCGCATGCAACTTCTTTTCTTTTTTTTTCTTTTCTCTCTCCCCCGTTGT
TGTCTCACCATATCCGCAATGACAAAAAAATGATGGAAGACACTAAAGGAAAAAATTAACGACAAAGACA
GCACCAACAGATGTCGTTGTTCCAGAGCTGATGAGGGGTATCTCGAAGCACACGAAACTTTTTCCTTCCT
TCATTCACGCACACTACTCTCTAATGAGCAACGGTATACGGCCTTCCTTCCAGTTACTTGAATTTGAAAT
AAAAAAAAGTTTGCTGTCTTGCTATCAAGTATAAATAGACCTGCAATTATTAATCTTTTGTTTCCTCGTC
ATTGTTCTCGTTCCCTTTCTTCCTTGTTTCTTTTTCTGCACAATATTTCAAGCTATACCAAGCATACAAT
CAACTCCAAGCTTTGCAAAGATGGATAAAGCGGAATTAATTCCCGAGCCTCCAAAAAAGAAGAGAAAGGT
CGAATTGGGTACCGCCGCCAATTTTAATCAAAGTGGGAATATTGCTGATAGCTCATTGTCCTTCACTTTC
ACTAACAGTAGCAACGGTCCGAACCTCATAACAACTCAAACAAATTCTCAAGCGCTTTCACAACCAATTG
CCTCCTCTAACGTTCATGATAACTTCATGAATAATGAAATCACGGCTAGTAAAATTGATGATGGTAATAA
TTCAAAACCACTGTCACCTGGTTGGACGGACCAAACTGCGTATAACGCGTTTGGAATCACTACAGGGATG
TTTAATACCACTACAATGGATGATGTATATAACTATCTATTCGATGATGAAGATACCCCACCAAACCCAA
AAAAAGAGATCTTTAATACGACTCACTATAGGGCGAGCGCCGCCATGGAGTACCCATACGACGTACCAGA
TTACGCTCATATGGCCATGGAGGCCAGTGAATTCCACCCGGGAATGAGTCATCCGATTCAATTTGTAAAC
GCTAATAATAGCGATAAGAGCCACCAATTAGGCGGTCAATATTCTATTCCTCAGGATTTGAGGGAAAACC
TGCAGAAAGAAGCTGCACGTATTGGTGAGAACGAAAAAGATGTGCTACAGGAAAAAATGGAAACTAGGAC
AGTGCAAAATCGAGAGGATTCATACCACAAAAGAAGGTTTGATATGAAGTTTGAGCCGGATTCCGATACA
CAAACTGTTACGTCTTCAGAAAATACCCAAGACGCTGTCGTGCCAAGGAAAAGAAAATCTCGTTGGGATG
TAAAAGGGTACGAGCCACCTGATGAATCTTCAACAGCGGTCAAAGAAAACTCTGATAGTGCTTTGGTTAA
TGTAGAAGGAATCCATGATTTGATGTTTTTTAAACCTTCTGACCATAAATATTTCGCCGACGTTATATCC
AAAAAACCCATAGATGAGTTAAATAAGGATGAAAAGAAAGAAAGAACCCTGTCGATGTTACTTCTGAAAA
TAAAAAATGGCAATACAGCGAGTAGGAGGACTTCTATGCGGATTTTAACCGATAAAGCTGTTACATTTGG
TCCAGAAATGATATTTAACCGCTTATTGCCCATATTACTAGACAGAAGTTTGGAAGACCAGGAAAGACAT
CTAATGATCAAGACCATAGATCGCGTCCTTTACCAGCTAGGAGATTTAACAAAACCTTACGTTCACAAAA
TACTTGTAGTAGCTGCCCCATTGCTAATAGATGAAGATCCAATGGTTCGTTCAACAGGCCAGGAGATAAT
CACCAATCTGTCTACAGTCGCTGGCCTAAAAACCATTCTAACAGTAATGAGACCTGATATTGAGAATGAG
GATGAGTATGTTAGAGATGTAACTTCAAGAGCGGCGGCTGTGGTGGCAAAAGCCCTTGGTGTTAATCAAT
TGCTTCCTTTCATCAATGCAGCATGCCACTCACGGAAGTCTTGGAAAGCAAGGCATACTGGCATAAAAAT
TGTGCAGCAAATAGGTATACTTTTGGGAATAGGTGTCTTGAATCATCTTACTGGGCTGATGAGTTGTATC
AAAGACTGCCTAATGGATGATCACGTTCCGGTGCGAATTGTTACAGCACATACTTTATCAACACTAGCAG
AAAATTCTTATCCATATGGTATCGAAGTTTTCAACGTTGTACTGGAGCCATTATGGAAGGGTATAAGAAG
TCATCGTGGTAAAGTGCTATCTTCTTTTTTAAAAGCTGTTGGATCTATGATCCCATTGATGGACCCAGAG
TATGCCGGTTATTATACCACAGAAGCAATGAGAATAATTAGACGTGAATTCGACTCTCCCGATGATGAAA
TGAAAAAGACCATTCTTTTAGTATTACAAAAATGTAGCGCTGTAGAATCCATAACGCCAAAATTTCTGAG
AGAAGAAATCGCGCCAGAATTCTTTCAAAAATTTTGGGTCAGACGAGTGGCATTGGATAGACCATTAAAC
AAAGTTGTTACATATACTACTGTTACATTAGCAAAGAAATTAGGTTGTTCTTATACCATTGATAAATTAT
TAACACCATTGAGAGATGAAGCTGAGCCGTTCAGAACAATGGCTGTCCATGCTGTTACTAGAACAGTAAA
CTTATTAGGGACAGCAGATTTAGATGAGAGATTAGAAACGAGGCTTATTGATGCGCTCTTGATAGCATTT
CAAGAACAAACAAATAGTGATTCTATAATCTTTAAAGGGTTTGGGGCAGTGACGGTGTCACTTGACATCC
GTATGAAACCGTTTTTAGCACCCATTGTGAGTACGATTTTAAATCATTTAAAGCATAAAACTCCCTTGGT
TCGTCAACATGCAGCAGATCTATGTGCCATACTAATACCAGTCATCAAGAACTGTCACGAATTCGAAATG
TTGAATAAATTGAACATTATATTGTATGAATCCTTAGGCGAAGTATATCCAGAGGTATTAGGTTCTATAA
TCAACGCTATGTACTGTATTACTAGCGTAATGGATTTGGATAAACTACAACCTCCTATTAATCAAATTTT
ACCAACCTTAACTCCAATTTTAAGAAACAAGCATAGAAAAGTCGAAGTAAACACTATCAAATTTGTTGGA
CTTATTGGTAAATTAGCACCTACCTATGCACCTCCTAAAGAATGGATGAGAATATGTTTTGAACTATTAG
AACTTTTGAAAAGTACAAATAAAGAAATAAGAAGATCAGCAAATGCCACGTTTGGATTCATTGCTGAAGC
AATTGGACCTCACGATGTTCTTGTTGCGTTATTGAACAATTTAAAGGTTCAAGAACGTCAGTTACGTGTA
TGCACGGCTGTTGCTATCGGTATCGTTGCTAAAGTGTGTGGTCCTTACAACGTGCTGCCAGTAATCATGA
ATGAATACACAACACCAGAGACTAATGTTCAAAACGGTGTTCTCAAGGCCATGTCATTCATGTTTGAGTA
CATTGGTAACATGTCTAAGGATTACATATACTTCATAACACCATTATTAGAAGATGCACTCACCGATAGG
GATTTAGTTCATCGTCAGACAGCGTCGAACGTAATAACCCACTTAGCTTTAAACTGTTCAGGTACAGGTC
ACGAAGATGCCTTCATTCATTTAATGAATCTTCTAATACCCAATATTTTTGAAACTTCACCACATGCTAT
TATGCGTATTTTAGAAGGTTTGGAGGCACTGAGTCAAGCTCTTGGCCCTGGACTATTCATGAACTACATA
TGGGCAGGATTGTTCCATCCAGCGAAGAATGTAAGGAAAGCATTTTGGAGGGTGTATAATAACATGTACG
TAATGTACCAGGACGCCATGGTACCTTTTTACCCCGTTACACCAGACAACAATGAAGAATATATAGAAGA
ACTGGATTTAGTTCTGTGAGGATCCATCGAGCTCGAGCTGCAGATGAATCGTAGATACTGAAAAACCCCG
CAAGTTCACTTCAACTGTGCATCGTGCACCATCTCAATTTCTTTCATTTATACATCGTTTTGCCTTCTTT
TATGTAACTATACTCCTCTAAGTTTCAATCTTGGCCATGTAACCTCTGATCTATAGAATTTTTTAAATGA
CTAGAATTAATGCCCATCTTTTTTTTGGACCTAAATTCTTCATGAAAATATATTACGAGGGCTTATTCAG
AAGCTTTGGACTTCTTCGCCAGAGGTTTGGTCAAGTCTCCAATCAAGGTTGTCGGCTTGTCTACCTTGCC
AGAAATTTACGAAAAGATGGAAAAGGGTCAAATCGTTGGTAGATACGTTGTTGACACTTCTAAATAAGCG
AATTTCTTATGATTTATGATTTTTATTATTAAATAAGTTATAAAAAAAATAAGTGTATACAAATTTTAAA
GTGACTCTTAGGTTTTAAAACGAAAATTCTTATTCTTGAGTAACTCTTTCCTGTAGGTCAGGTTGCTTTC
TCAGGTATAGCATGAGGTCGCTCTTATTGACCACACCTCTACCGGCCGGTCGAAATTCCCCTACCCTATG
AACATATTCCATTTTGTAATTTCGTGTCGTTTCTATTATGAATTTCATTTATAAAGTTTATGTACAAATA
TCATAAAAAAAGAGAATCTTTTTAAGCAAGGATTTTCTTAACTTCTTCGGCGACAGCATCACCGACTTCG
GTGGTACTGTTGGAACCACCTAAATCACCAGTTCTGATACCTGCATCCAAAACCTTTTTAACTGCATCTT
CAATGGCCTTACCTTCTTCAGGCAAGTTCAATGACAATTTCAACATCATTGCAGCAGACAAGATAGTGGC
GATAGGGTTGACCTTATTCTTTGGCAAATCTGGAGCAGAACCGTGGCATGGTTCGTACAAACCAAATGCG
GTGTTCTTGTCTGGCAAAGAGGCCAAGGACGCAGATGGCAACAAACCCAAGGAACCTGGGATAACGGAGG
CTTCATCGGAGATGATATCACCAAACATGTTGCTGGTGATTATAATACCATTTAGGTGGGTTGGGTTCTT
AACTAGGATCATGGCGGCAGAATCAATCAATTGATGTTGAACCTTCAATGTAGGAAATTCGTTCTTGATG
GTTTCCTCCACAGTTTTTCTCCATAATCTTGAAGAGGCCAAAACATTAGCTTTATCCAAGGACCAAATAG
GCAATGGTGGCTCATGTTGTAGGGCCATGAAAGCGGCCATTCTTGTGATTCTTTGCACTTCTGGAACGGT
GTATTGTTCACTATCCCAAGCGACACCATCACCATCGTCTTCCTTTCTCTTACCAAAGTAAATACCTCCC
ACTAATTCTCTGACAACAACGAAGTCAGTACCTTTAGCAAATTGTGGCTTGATTGGAGATAAGTCTAAAA
GAGAGTCGGATGCAAAGTTACATGGTCTTAAGTTGGCGTACAATTGAAGTTCTTTACGGATTTTTAGTAA
ACCTTGTTCAGGTCTAACACTACCTGTACCCCATTTAGGACCACCCACAGCACCTAACAAAACGGCATCA
GCCTTCTTGGAGGCTTCCAGCGCCTCATCTGGAAGTGGGACACCTGTAGCTTCGATAGCAGCACCACCAA
TTAAATGATTTTCGAAATCGAACTTGACATTGGAACGAACATCAGAAATAGCTTTAAGAACCTTAATGGC
TTCGGCTGTGATTTCTTGACCAACGTGGTCACCTGGCAAAACGACGATCTTCTTAGGGGCAGACATTAGA
ATGGTATATCCTTGAAATATATATATATATTGCTGAAATGTAAAAGGTAAGAAAAGTTAGAAAGTAAGAC
GATTGCTAACCACCTATTGGAAAAAACAATAGGTCCTTAAATAATATTGTCAACTTCAAGTATTGTGATG
CAAGCATTTAGTCATGAACGCTTCTCTATTCTATATGAAAAGCCGGTTCCGGCGCTCTCACCTTTCCTTT
TTCTCCCAATTTTTCAGTTGAAAAAGGTATATGCGTCAGGCGACCTCTGAAATTAACAAAAAATTTCCAG
TCATCGAATTTGATTCTGTGCGATAGCGCCCCTGTGTGTTCTCGTTATGTTGAGGAAAAAAATAATGGTT
GCTAAGAGATTCGAACTCTTGCATCTTACGATACCTGAGTATTCCCACAGTTGGGGGATCTCGACTCTAG
CTAGAGGATCAATTCGTAATCATGTCATAGCTGTTTCCTGTGTGAAATTGTTATCCGCTCACAATTCCAC
ACAACATACGAGCCGGAAGCATAAAGTGTAAAGCCTGGGGTGCCTAATGAGTGAGCTAACTCACATTAAT
TGCGTTGCGCTCACTGCCCGCTTTCCAGTCGGGAAACCTGTCGTGCCAGCTGATAACTTCGTATAATGTA
TGCTATACGAAGTTATTAGGTCTGAAGAGGAGTTTACGTCCAGCCAAGCTAGCTTGGCTGCAGGTCGAGC
GGCCGCGATCCGGAACCCTTAATATAACTTCGTATAATGTATGCTATACGAAGTTATCAGCTGCATTAAT
GAATCGGCCAACGCGCGGGGAGAGGCGGTTTGCGTATTGGGCGCTCTTCCGCTTCCTCGCTCACTGACTC
GCTGCGCTCGGTCGTTCGGCTGCGGCGAGCGGTATCAGCTCACTCAAAGGCGGTAATACGGTTATCCACA
GAATCAGGGGATAACGCAGGAAAGAACATGTGAGCAAAAGGCCAGCAAAAGGCCAGGAACCGTAAAAAGG
CCGCGTTGCTGGCGTTTTTCCATAGGCTCCGCCCCCCTGACGAGCATCACAAAAATCGACGCTCAAGTCA
GAGGTGGCGAAACCCGACAGGACTATAAAGATACCAGGCGTTTCCCCCTGGAAGCTCCCTCGTGCGCTCT
CCTGTTCCGACCCTGCCGCTTACCGGATACCTGTCCGCCTTTCTCCCTTCGGGAAGCGTGGCGCTTTCTC
ATAGCTCACGCTGTAGGTATCTCAGTTCGGTGTAGGTCGTTCGCTCCAAGCTGGGCTGTGTGCACGAACC
CCCCGTTCAGCCCGACCGCTGCGCCTTATCCGGTAACTATCGTCTTGAGTCCAACCCGGTAAGACACGAC
TTATCGCCACTGGCAGCAGCCACTGGTAACAGGATTAGCAGAGCGAGGTATGTAGGCGGTGCTACAGAGT
TCTTGAAGTGGTGGCCTAACTACGGCTACACTAGAAGAACAGTATTTGGTATCTGCGCTCTGCTGAAGCC
AGTTACCTTCGGAAAAAGAGTTGGTAGCTCTTGATCCGGCAAACAAACCACCGCTGGTAGCGGTGGTTTT
TTTGTTTGCAAGCAGCAGATTACGCGCAGAAAAAAAGGATCTCAAGAAGATCCTTTGATCTTTTCTACGG
GGTCTGACGCTCAGTGGAACGAAAACTCACGTTAAGGGATTTTGGTCATGAGATTATCAAAAAGGATCTT
CACCTAGATCCTTTTAAATTAAAAATGAAGTTTTAAATCAATCTAAAGTATATATGAGTAAACTTGGTCT
GACAGTTACCAATGCTTAATCAGTGAGGCACCTATCTCAGCGATCTGTCTATTTCGTTCATCCATAGTTG
CCTGACTCCCCGTCGTGTAGATAACTACGATACGGGAGGGCTTACCATCTGGCCCCAGTGCTGCAATGAT
ACCGCGAGACCCACGCTCACCGGCTCCAGATTTATCAGCAATAAACCAGCCAGCCGGAAGGGCCGAGCGC
AGAAGTGGTCCTGCAACTTTATCCGCCTCCATCCAGTCTATTAATTGTTGCCGGGAAGCTAGAGTAAGTA
GTTCGCCAGTTAATAGTTTGCGCAACGTTGTTGCCATTGCTACAGGCATCGTGGTGTCACGCTCGTCGTT
TGGTATGGCTTCATTCAGCTCCGGTTCCCAACGATCAAGGCGAGTTACATGATCCCCCATGTTGTGCAAA
AAAGCGGTTAGCTCCTTCGGTCCTCCGATCGTTGTCAGAAGTAAGTTGGCCGCAGTGTTATCACTCATGG
TTATGGCAGCACTGCATAATTCTCTTACTGTCATGCCATCCGTAAGATGCTTTTCTGTGACTGGTGAGTA
CTCAACCAAGTCATTCTGAGAATAGTGTATGCGGCGACCGAGTTGCTCTTGCCCGGCGTCAATACGGGAT
AATACCGCGCCACATAGCAGAACTTTAAAAGTGCTCATCATTGGAAAACGTTCTTCGGGGCGAAAACTCT
CAAGGATCTTACCGCTGTTGAGATCCAGTTCGATGTAACCCACTCGTGCACCCAACTGATCTTCAGCATC
TTTTACTTTCACCAGCGTTTCTGGGTGAGCAAAAACAGGAAGGCAAAATGCCGCAAAAAAGGGAATAAGG
GCGACACGGAAATGTTGAATACTCATACTCTTCCTTTTTCAATATTATTGAAGCATTTATCAGGGTTATT
GTCTCATGAGCGGATACATATTTGAATGTATTTAGAAAAATAAACAAATAGGGGTTCCGCGCACATTTCC
CCGAAAAGTGCCACCTGACGTCTAAGAAACCATTATTATCATGACATTAACCTATAAAAATAGGCGTATC
ACGAGGCCCTTTCGTCTCGCGCGTTTCGGTGATGACGGTGAAAACCTCTGACACATGCAGCTCCCGGAGA
CGGTCACAGCTTGTCTGTAAGCGGATGCCGGGAGCAGACAAGCCCGTCAGGGCGCGTCAGCGGGTGTTGG
CGGGTGTCGGGGCTGGCTTAACTATGCGGCATCAGAGCAGATTGTACTGAGAGTGCACCATAACGCATTT
AAGCATAAACACGCACTATGCCGTTCTTCTCATGTATATATATATACAGGCAACACGCAGATATAGGTGC
GACGTGAACAGTGAGCTGTATGTGCGCAGCTCGCGTTGCATTTTCGGAAGCGCTCGTTTTCGGAAACGCT
TTGAAGTTCCTATTCCGAAGTTCCTATTCTCTAGCTAGAAAGTATAGGAACTTCAGAGCGCTTTTGAAAA
CCAAAAGCGCTCTGAAGACGCACTTTCAAAAAACCAAAAACGCACCGGACTGTAACGAGCTACTAAAATA
TTGCGAATACCGCTTCCACAAACATTGCTCAAAAGTATCTCTTTGCTATATATCTCTGTGCTATATCCCT
ATATAACCTACCCATCCACCTTTCGCTCCTTGAACTTGCATCTAAACTCGACCTCTACATTTTTTATGTT
TATCTCTAGTATTACTCTTTAGACAAAAAAATTGTAGTAAGAACTATTCATAGAGTGAATCGAAAACAAT
ACGAAAATGTAAACATTTCCTATACGTAGTATATAGAGACAAAATAGAAGAAACCGTTCATAATTTTCTG
ACCAATGAAGAATCATCAACGCTATCACTTTCTGTTCACAAAGTATGCGCAATCCACATCGGTATAGAAT
ATAATCGGGGATGCCTTTATCTTGAAAAAATGCACCCGCAGCTTCGCTAGTAATCAGTAAACGCGGGAAG
TGGAGTCAGGCTTTTTTTATGGAAGAGAAAATAGACACCAAAGTAGCCTTCTTCTAACCTTAACGGACCT
ACAGTGCAAAAAGTTATCAAGAGACTGCATTATAGAGCGCACAAAGGAGAAAAAAAGTAATCTAAGATGC
TTTGTTAGAAAAATAGCGCTCTCGGGATGCATTTTTGTAGAACAAAAAAGAAGTATAGATTCTTTGTTGG
TAAAATAGCGCTCTCGCGTTGCATTTCTGTTCTGTAAAAATGCAGCTCAGATTCTTTGTTTGAAAAATTA
GCGCTCTCGCGTTGCATTTTTGTTTTACAAAAATGAAGCACAGATTCTTCGTTGGTAAAATAGCGCTTTC
GCGTTGCATTTCTGTTCTGTAAAAATGCAGCTCAGATTCTTTGTTTGAAAAATTAGCGCTCTCGCGTTGC
ATTTTTGTTCTACAAAATGAAGCACAGATGCTTCGTTGCT
